>Addgene plasmid #60224 | AAV:ITR-U6-sgRNA(Kras)-U6-sgRNA(p53)-U6-sgRNA(Lkb1)-pEFS-Rluc-2A-Cre-shortPA-KrasG12D_HDRdonor-ITR (AAV-KPL) | addgene full sequence | sequence record 418949 | Addgene NGS Result
CCTGCAGGCAGCTGCGCGCTCGCTCGCTCACTGAGGCCGCCCGGGCGTCGGGCGACCTTTGGTCGCCCGG
CCTCAGTGAGCGAGCGAGCGCGCAGAGAGGGAGTGGCCAACTCCATCACTAGGGGTTCCTGCGGCCGCAC
GCGTGAGGGCCTATTTCCCATGATTCCTTCATATTTGCATATACGATACAAGGCTGTTAGAGAGATAATT
GGAATTAATTTGACTGTAAACACAAAGATATTAGTACAAAATACGTGACGTAGAAAGTAATAATTTCTTG
GGTAGTTTGCAGTTTTAAAATTATGTTTTAAAATGGACTATCATATGCTTACCGTAACTTGAAAGTATTT
CGATTTCTTGGCTTTATATATCTTGTGGAAAGGACGAAACACCGCAGCGTTACCTCTATCGTAGTTTTAG
AGCTAGAAATAGCAAGTTAAAATAAGGCTAGTCCGTTATCAACTTGAAAAAGTGGCACCGAGTCGGTGCT
TTTTTGGATCCGAGGGCCTATTTCCCATGATTCCTTCATATTTGCATATACGATACAAGGCTGTTAGAGA
GATAATTGGAATTAATTTGACTGTAAACACAAAGATATTAGTACAAAATACGTGACGTAGAAAGTAATAA
TTTCTTGGGTAGTTTGCAGTTTTAAAATTATGTTTTAAAATGGACTATCATATGCTTACCGTAACTTGAA
AGTATTTCGATTTCTTGGCTTTATATATCTTGTGGAAAGGACGAAACACCGTGTAATAGCTCCTGCATGG
GTTTTAGAGCTAGAAATAGCAAGTTAAAATAAGGCTAGTCCGTTATCAACTTGAAAAAGTGGCACCGAGT
CGGTGCTTTTTTTCTAGAAGAGGGCCTATTTCCCATGATTCCTTCATATTTGCATATACGATACAAGGCT
GTTAGAGAGATAATTGGAATTAATTTGACTGTAAACACAAAGATATTAGTACAAAATACGTGACGTAGAA
AGTAATAATTTCTTGGGTAGTTTGCAGTTTTAAAATTATGTTTTAAAATGGACTATCATATGCTTACCGT
AACTTGAAAGTATTTCGATTTCTTGGCTTTATATATCTTGTGGAAAGGACGAAACACCACTCCGAGACCT
TATGCCGCGTTTTAGAGCTAGAAATAGCAAGTTAAAATAAGGCTAGTCCGTTATCAACTTGAAAAAGTGG
CACCGAGTCGGTGCTTTTTTGGTACCAGGTCTTGAAAGGAGTGGGAATTGGCTCCGGTGCCCGTCAGTGG
GCAGAGCGCACATCGCCCACAGTCCCCGAGAAGTTGGGGGGAGGGGTCGGCAATTGAACCGGTGCCTAGA
GAAGGTGGCGCGGGGTAAACTGGGAAAGTGATGTCGTGTACTGGCTCCGCCTTTTTCCCGAGGGTGGGGG
AGAACCGTATATAAGTGCAGTAGTCGCCGTGAACGTTCTTTTTCGCAACGGGTTTGCCGCCAGAACACAG
GCGTACGGCCACCATGACTTCGAAAGTTTATGATCCAGAACAAAGGAAACGGATGATAACTGGTCCGCAG
TGGTGGGCCAGATGTAAACAAATGAATGTTCTTGATTCATTTATTAATTATTATGATTCAGAAAAACATG
CAGAAAATGCTGTTATTTTTTTACATGGTAACGCGGCCTCTTCTTATTTATGGCGACATGTTGTGCCACA
TATTGAGCCAGTAGCGCGGTGTATTATACCAGACCTTATTGGTATGGGCAAATCAGGCAAATCTGGTAAT
GGTTCTTATAGGTTACTTGATCATTACAAATATCTTACTGCATGGTTTGAACTTCTTAATTTACCAAAGA
AGATCATTTTTGTCGGCCATGATTGGGGTGCTTGTTTGGCATTTCATTATAGCTATGAGCATCAAGATAA
GATCAAAGCAATAGTTCACGCTGAAAGTGTAGTAGATGTGATTGAATCATGGGATGAATGGCCTGATATT
GAAGAAGATATTGCGTTGATCAAATCTGAAGAAGGAGAAAAAATGGTTTTGGAGAATAACTTCTTCGTGG
AAACCATGTTGCCATCAAAAATCATGAGAAAGTTAGAACCAGAAGAATTTGCAGCATATCTTGAACCATT
CAAAGAGAAAGGTGAAGTTCGTCGTCCAACATTATCATGGCCTCGTGAAATCCCGTTAGTAAAAGGTGGT
AAACCTGACGTTGTACAAATTGTTAGGAATTATAATGCTTATCTACGTGCAAGTGATGATTTACCAAAAA
TGTTTATTGAATCGGACCCAGGATTCTTTTCCAATGCTATTGTTGAAGGTGCCAAGAAGTTTCCTAATAC
TGAATTTGTCAAAGTAAAAGGTCTTCATTTTTCGCAAGAAGATGCACCTGATGAAATGGGAAAATATATC
AAATCGTTCGTTGAGCGAGTTCTCAAAAATGAACAAGCTAGCGGAAGCGGAGCCACTAACTTCTCCCTGT
TGAAACAAGCAGGGGATGTCGAAGAGAATCCCGGGCCACCCAAGAAGAAGAGGAAGGTGTCCAATCTCCT
GACTGTTCACCAGAACCTCCCTGCGCTGCCAGTAGATGCCACTAGCGATGAGGTCAGGAAAAATCTCATG
GATATGTTTAGGGATAGACAGGCGTTTTCTGAACACACCTGGAAAATGCTGCTTAGCGTGTGCCGATCCT
GGGCAGCCTGGTGTAAGCTGAACAATCGCAAATGGTTCCCCGCCGAGCCGGAGGACGTGCGCGATTACCT
GCTGTATCTCCAGGCAAGAGGGCTGGCTGTCAAGACTATCCAGCAGCACTTGGGCCAACTGAATATGCTG
CATCGACGCAGCGGGCTCCCCCGGCCTAGCGATTCAAACGCAGTCTCCCTTGTTATGAGGAGAATTAGAA
AGGAAAACGTAGATGCGGGTGAGAGGGCTAAGCAGGCTCTCGCTTTTGAGCGGACTGATTTCGACCAGGT
CAGATCCCTGATGGAGAACAGCGATCGGTGCCAGGACATCAGGAACCTCGCATTTCTGGGAATTGCATAT
AACACACTTCTGCGCATAGCTGAGATCGCCCGGATCAGAGTGAAAGACATCAGTCGAACGGACGGCGGCC
GGATGCTTATTCATATTGGACGCACAAAGACATTGGTCAGCACCGCTGGCGTTGAAAAGGCCTTGTCCCT
GGGCGTAACGAAGCTGGTGGAAAGATGGATCTCAGTGTCCGGCGTGGCTGACGACCCTAATAATTACTTG
TTCTGTCGAGTGAGAAAAAACGGAGTCGCCGCGCCCTCTGCCACCAGCCAATTGAGTACACGGGCCCTTG
AAGGGATCTTTGAGGCAACCCACCGACTCATATACGGAGCCAAGGATGACAGTGGCCAGAGGTATCTCGC
CTGGTCAGGTCATTCTGCTAGGGTGGGGGCCGCACGAGACATGGCGCGGGCAGGAGTCTCCATACCAGAG
ATTATGCAAGCTGGAGGTTGGACAAATGTGAACATCGTTATGAACTATATCCGCAATCTTGACTCTGAAA
CCGGGGCCATGGTGAGACTGCTCGAAGATGGTGACTACCCATACGATGTTCCAGATTACGCTTAAAGCGC
TAATAAAAGATCTTTATTTTCATTAGATCTGTGTGTTGGTTTTTTGTGTAAGCTTTGGCTCCAACACAGA
TGTTCTTAGGCTACCTAACTTCTAACTTTTAATATCCAGTCAACAAAGAATACCGCAAGGGTAGGTGTTG
GGATAGCTGTCGACAAGCTCATGCGGGTGTGTCCACAGGGTATAGCGTACTATGCAGAATATTTGTACTG
AGTGAAGTCATGATACATTCCTTTGAGAGCCATTAGCTGCTACAAAACAGTAATCTGGCTGTTTAGATCA
ACAAGCTAAATGATAGAAGATGAAAGTACTGGTTTCCATGTATTTTTATTAAGTGTTGATGAGAAAGTTG
TAAGTGACTTACAGGTTACTCTGTACATCTGTAGTCACTGAATTCGGAATATCTTAGAGTTTTACACACA
AAGGTGAGTGTTAAAATATTGATAAAGTTTTTGATAATCTTGTGTGAGACATGTTCTAATTTAGTTGTAT
TTTATTATTTTTATTGTAAGGCCTGCTGAAAATGACTGAGTATAAACTTGTGGTCGTGGGCGCCGACGGC
GTGGGCAAGAGCGCTTTGACGATACAGCTAATTCAGAATCACTTTGTGGATGAGTATGATCCAACCATCG
AGGTAACGCTGCTCTACAGTCTGCGTGCGCTTGTAAAGGACGGCAGCCAGCCGCTTTGAAAAAGATATCA
TTTTTATATTTATTAGAAAATTATATTGAAAGTTATTTCAGTTATATGTGATGTCCTTTAGTTCCAAGGC
TTTAAACTGGGTGTTAGGGAACCATAGGTGCAAGAAAGTCCACTTCTCATGAGAGCTCACCACAGAGAAA
GAAAGTCCACTTCTCAGTAACCACGTGCGGACCGAGCGGCCGCAGGAACCCCTAGTGATGGAGTTGGCCA
CTCCCTCTCTGCGCGCTCGCTCGCTCACTGAGGCCGGGCGACCAAAGGTCGCCCGACGCCCGGGCTTTGC
CCGGGCGGCCTCAGTGAGCGAGCGAGCGCGCAGCTGCCTGCAGGGGCGCCTGATGCGGTATTTTCTCCTT
ACGCATCTGTGCGGTATTTCACACCGCATA
[95 nt withheld, positions 4651-4745]
T
[46 nt withheld, positions 4747-4792]
C
[141 nt withheld, positions 4794-4934]
CCTTTGACGTTGGAGTCCACGTTCTTT
[37 nt withheld, positions 4962-4998]
ACTCTATCTCGGGCTATTCTTTTGATTTATAAGGGATTTTGCCGATTTCGGTCTATTGGTTAAAAAATGA
GCTGATTTAACAAAAATTTAACGCGAATTTTAACAAAATATTAACGTTTACAATTTTATGGTGCACTCTC
AGTACAATCTGCTCTGATGCCGCATAGTTAAGCCAGCCCCGACACCCGCCAACACCCGCTGACGCGCCCT
GACGGGCTTGTCTGCTCCCGGCATCCGCTTACAGACAAGCTGTGACCGTCTCCGGGAGCTGCATGTGTCA
GAGGTTTTCACCGTCATCACCGAAACGCGCGAGACGAAAGGGCCTCGTGATACGCCTATTTTTATAGGTT
AATGTCATGATAATAATGGTTTCTTAGACGTCAGGTGGCACTTTTCGGGGAAATGTGCGCGGAACCCCTA
TTTGTTTATTTTTCTAAATACATTCAAATATGTATCCGCTCATGAGACAATAACCCTGATAAATGCTTCA
ATAATATTGAAAAAGGAAGAGTATGAGTATTCAACATTTCCGTGTCGCCCTTATTCCCTTTTTTGCGGCA
TTTTGCCTTCCTGTTTTTGCTCACCCAGAAACGCTGGTGAAAGTAAAAGATGCTGAAGATCAGTTGGGTG
CACGAGTGGGTTACATCGAACTGGATCTCAACAGCGGTAAGATCCTTGAGAGTTTTCGCCCCGAAGAACG
TTTTCCAATGATGAGCACTTTTAAAGTTCTGCTATGTGGCGCGGTATTATCCCGTATTGACGCCGGGCAA
GAGCAACTCGGTCGCCGCATACACTATTCTCAGAATGACTTGGTTGAGTACTCACCAGTCACAGAAAAGC
ATCTTACGGATGGCATGACAGTAAGAGAATTATGCAGTGCTGCCATAACCATGAGTGATAACACTGCGGC
CAACTTACTTCTGACAACGATCGGAGGACCGAAGGAGCTAACCGCTTTTTTGCACAACATGGGGGATCAT
GTAACTCGCCTTGATCGTTGGGAACCGGAGCTGAATGAAGCCATACCAAACGACGAGCGTGACACCACGA
TGCCTGTAGCAATGGCAACAACGTTGCGCAAACTATTAACTGGCGAACTACTTACTCTAGCTTCCCGGCA
ACAATTAATAGACTGGATGGAGGCGGATAAAGTTGCAGGACCACTTCTGCGCTCGGCCCTTCCGGCTGGC
TGGTTTATTGCTGATAAATCTGGAGCCGGTGAGCGTGGGTCTCGCGGTATCATTGCAGCACTGGGGCCAG
ATGGTAAGCCCTCCCGTATCGTAGTTATCTACACGACGGGGAGTCAGGCAACTATGGATGAACGAAATAG
ACAGATCGCTGAGATAGGTGCCTCACTGATTAAGCATTGGTAACTGTCAGACCAAGTTTACTCATATATA
CTTTAGATTGATTTAAAACTTCATTTTTAATTTAAAAGGATCTAGGTGAAGATCCTTTTTGATAATCTCA
TGACCAAAATCCCTTAACGTGAGTTTTCGTTCCACTGAGCGTCAGACCCCGTAGAAAAGATCAAAGGATC
TTCTTGAGATCCTTTTTTTCTGCGCGTAATCTGCTGCTTGCAAACAAAAAAACCACCGCTACCAGCGGTG
GTTTGTTTGCCGGATCAAGAGCTACCAACTCTTTTTCCGAAGGTAACTGGCTTCAGCAGAGCGCAGATAC
CAAATACTGTTCTTCTAGTGTAGCCGTAGTTAGGCCACCACTTCAAGAACTCTGTAGCACCGCCTACATA
CCTCGCTCTGCTAATCCTGTTACCAGTGGCTGCTGCCAGTGGCGATAAGTCGTGTCTTACCGGGTTGGAC
TCAAGACGATAGTTACCGGATAAGGCGCAGCGGTCGGGCTGAACGGGGGGTTCGTGCACACAGCCCAGCT
TGGAGCGAACGACCTACACCGAACTGAGATACCTACAGCGTGAGCTATGAGAAAGCGCCACGCTTCCCGA
AGGGAGAAAGGCGGACAGGTATCCGGTAAGCGGCAGGGTCGGAACAGGAGAGCGCACGAGGGAGCTTCCA
GGGGGAAACGCCTGGTATCTTTATAGTCCTGTCGGGTTTCGCCACCTCTGACTTGAGCGTCGATTTTTGT
GATGCTCGTCAGGGGGGCGGAGCCTATGGAAAAACGCCAGCAACGCGGCCTTTTTACGGTTCCTGGCCTT
TTGCTGGCCTTTTGCTCACATGT
Features (pLannotate 1.2.2; 23 found; start..end, strand, type, name):
     12..39      +  repeat_region  AAV2 ITR (fragment): inverted terminal repeat of adeno-associated virus serotype 2 inverted
     68..95      +  repeat_region  AAV2 ITR (fragment): inverted terminal repeat of adeno-associated virus serotype 2 inverted
    145..385     +  promoter       U6 promoter: RNA polymerase III promoter for human U6 snRNA
    414..489     +  misc_RNA       gRNA scaffold: guide RNA scaffold for the Streptococcus pyogenes CRISPR/Cas9 system
    502..742     +  promoter       U6 promoter: RNA polymerase III promoter for human U6 snRNA
    771..846     +  misc_RNA       gRNA scaffold: guide RNA scaffold for the Streptococcus pyogenes CRISPR/Cas9 system
    860..1100    +  promoter       U6 promoter: RNA polymerase III promoter for human U6 snRNA
   1129..1204    +  misc_RNA       gRNA scaffold: guide RNA scaffold for the Streptococcus pyogenes CRISPR/Cas9 system
   1217..1233    +  CDS            small t antigen (fragment): SV40 (simian virus 40) small t antigen
   1259..1470    +  promoter       EF-1α core promoter: core promoter for human elongation factor EF-1α
   1484..2416    +  CDS            LUCI_RENRE: Experimental evidence at protein level: Swiss-Prot protein existence level 1. Upon binding the substrate, the enzyme catalyzes an oxygenation, producing a very short-lived hydroperoxide that cyclizes into a dioxetanone structure, which collapses, releasing a CO(2) molecule. The spontaneous breakdown of the dioxetanone releases the energy (about 50 kcal/mole) that is necessary to generate the excited state of the coelenteramide product, which is the singlet form of the monoanion. In vivo the product undergoes the process of nonradiative energy transfer to an accessory protein, a green fluoresce
   2510..3535    +  CDS            cre: RECR_BPP1 - Experimental evidence at protein level: Swiss-Prot protein existence level 1. Catalyzes site-specific recombination between two 34-base- pair LOXP sites. Its role is to maintain the phage genome as a monomeric unit-copy plasmid in the lysogenic state. From Escherichia phage P1 (Bacteriophage P1).
   3536..3564    +  CDS            3xHA (fragment): three tandem HA epitope tags
   3572..3619    +  polyA_signal   poly(A) signal: synthetic polyadenylation signal
   4092..4202    +  CDS            KRAS (fragment): RASK_MELGA - Experimental evidence at protein level: Swiss-Prot protein existence level 1. Ras proteins bind GDP/GTP and possess intrinsic GTPase activity. Plays an important role in the regulation of cell proliferation. May play a role in promoting oncogenic events by inducing transcriptional silencing of tumor suppressor genes (TSGs). From Meleagris gallopavo (Wild turkey).
   4454..4594    +  repeat_region  AAV2 ITR: inverted terminal repeat of adeno-associated virus serotype 2 inverted
   4599..4650    -  misc_feature   bom (fragment): basis of mobility region from pBR322
   4669..5124    +  rep_origin     f1 ori (sequence partly withheld): f1 bacteriophage origin of replication; arrow indicates direction of (+) strand synthesis
   5125..5174    -  misc_feature   bom (fragment): basis of mobility region from pBR322
   5276..5311    -  CDS            rop (fragment): Rop protein, which maintains plasmids at low copy number; rop
   5406..5510    +  promoter       AmpR promoter: bla
   5511..6371    +  CDS            AmpR: β-lactamase; bla; confers resistance to ampicillin, carbenicillin, and related antibiotics
   6542..7130    +  rep_origin     ori: high-copy-number ColE1/pMB1/pBR322/pUC origin of replication
