>Addgene plasmid #60224 | AAV:ITR-U6-sgRNA(Kras)-U6-sgRNA(p53)-U6-sgRNA(Lkb1)-pEFS-Rluc-2A-Cre-shortPA-KrasG12D_HDRdonor-ITR (AAV-KPL) | analyzer sequence | sequence record 96390
CCTGCAGGCAGCTGCGCGCTCGCTCGCTCACTGAGGCCGCCCGGGCAAAGCCCGGGCGTCGGGCGACCTT
TGGTCGCCCGGCCTCAGTGAGCGAGCGAGCGCGCAGAGAGGGAGTGGCCAACTCCATCACTAGGGGTTCC
TGCGGCCGCACGCGTGAGGGCCTATTTCCCATGATTCCTTCATATTTGCATATACGATACAAGGCTGTTA
GAGAGATAATTGGAATTAATTTGACTGTAAACACAAAGATATTAGTACAAAATACGTGACGTAGAAAGTA
ATAATTTCTTGGGTAGTTTGCAGTTTTAAAATTATGTTTTAAAATGGACTATCATATGCTTACCGTAACT
TGAAAGTATTTCGATTTCTTGGCTTTATATATCTTGTGGAAAGGACGAAACACCGCAGCGTTACCTCTAT
CGTAGTTTTAGAGCTAGAAATAGCAAGTTAAAATAAGGCTAGTCCGTTATCAACTTGAAAAAGTGGCACC
GAGTCGGTGCTTTTTTGGATCCGAGGGCCTATTTCCCATGATTCCTTCATATTTGCATATACGATACAAG
GCTGTTAGAGAGATAATTGGAATTAATTTGACTGTAAACACAAAGATATTAGTACAAAATACGTGACGTA
GAAAGTAATAATTTCTTGGGTAGTTTGCAGTTTTAAAATTATGTTTTAAAATGGACTATCATATGCTTAC
CGTAACTTGAAAGTATTTCGATTTCTTGGCTTTATATATCTTGTGGAAAGGACGAAACACCGTGTAATAG
CTCCTGCATGGGTTTTAGAGCTAGAAATAGCAAGTTAAAATAAGGCTAGTCCGTTATCAACTTGAAAAAG
TGGCACCGAGTCGGTGCTTTTTTTCTAGAAGAGGGCCTATTTCCCATGATTCCTTCATATTTGCATATAC
GATACAAGGCTGTTAGAGAGATAATTGGAATTAATTTGACTGTAAACACAAAGATATTAGTACAAAATAC
GTGACGTAGAAAGTAATAATTTCTTGGGTAGTTTGCAGTTTTAAAATTATGTTTTAAAATGGACTATCAT
ATGCTTACCGTAACTTGAAAGTATTTCGATTTCTTGGCTTTATATATCTTGTGGAAAGGACGAAACACCA
CTCCGAGACCTTATGCCGCGTTTTAGAGCTAGAAATAGCAAGTTAAAATAAGGCTAGTCCGTTATCAACT
TGAAAAAGTGGCACCGAGTCGGTGCTTTTTTGGTACCAGGTCTTGAAAGGAGTGGGAATTGGCTCCGGTG
CCCGTCAGTGGGCAGAGCGCACATCGCCCACAGTCCCCGAGAAGTTGGGGGGAGGGGTCGGCAATTGAAC
CGGTGCCTAGAGAAGGTGGCGCGGGGTAAACTGGGAAAGTGATGTCGTGTACTGGCTCCGCCTTTTTCCC
GAGGGTGGGGGAGAACCGTATATAAGTGCAGTAGTCGCCGTGAACGTTCTTTTTCGCAACGGGTTTGCCG
CCAGAACACAGGCGTACGGCCACCATGACTTCGAAAGTTTATGATCCAGAACAAAGGAAACGGATGATAA
CTGGTCCGCAGTGGTGGGCCAGATGTAAACAAATGAATGTTCTTGATTCATTTATTAATTATTATGATTC
AGAAAAACATGCAGAAAATGCTGTTATTTTTTTACATGGTAACGCGGCCTCTTCTTATTTATGGCGACAT
GTTGTGCCACATATTGAGCCAGTAGCGCGGTGTATTATACCAGACCTTATTGGTATGGGCAAATCAGGCA
AATCTGGTAATGGTTCTTATAGGTTACTTGATCATTACAAATATCTTACTGCATGGTTTGAACTTCTTAA
TTTACCAAAGAAGATCATTTTTGTCGGCCATGATTGGGGTGCTTGTTTGGCATTTCATTATAGCTATGAG
CATCAAGATAAGATCAAAGCAATAGTTCACGCTGAAAGTGTAGTAGATGTGATTGAATCATGGGATGAAT
GGCCTGATATTGAAGAAGATATTGCGTTGATCAAATCTGAAGAAGGAGAAAAAATGGTTTTGGAGAATAA
CTTCTTCGTGGAAACCATGTTGCCATCAAAAATCATGAGAAAGTTAGAACCAGAAGAATTTGCAGCATAT
CTTGAACCATTCAAAGAGAAAGGTGAAGTTCGTCGTCCAACATTATCATGGCCTCGTGAAATCCCGTTAG
TAAAAGGTGGTAAACCTGACGTTGTACAAATTGTTAGGAATTATAATGCTTATCTACGTGCAAGTGATGA
TTTACCAAAAATGTTTATTGAATCGGACCCAGGATTCTTTTCCAATGCTATTGTTGAAGGTGCCAAGAAG
TTTCCTAATACTGAATTTGTCAAAGTAAAAGGTCTTCATTTTTCGCAAGAAGATGCACCTGATGAAATGG
GAAAATATATCAAATCGTTCGTTGAGCGAGTTCTCAAAAATGAACAAGCTAGCGGAAGCGGAGCCACTAA
CTTCTCCCTGTTGAAACAAGCAGGGGATGTCGAAGAGAATCCCGGGCCACCCAAGAAGAAGAGGAAGGTG
TCCAATCTCCTGACTGTTCACCAGAACCTCCCTGCGCTGCCAGTAGATGCCACTAGCGATGAGGTCAGGA
AAAATCTCATGGATATGTTTAGGGATAGACAGGCGTTTTCTGAACACACCTGGAAAATGCTGCTTAGCGT
GTGCCGATCCTGGGCAGCCTGGTGTAAGCTGAACAATCGCAAATGGTTCCCCGCCGAGCCGGAGGACGTG
CGCGATTACCTGCTGTATCTCCAGGCAAGAGGGCTGGCTGTCAAGACTATCCAGCAGCACTTGGGCCAAC
TGAATATGCTGCATCGACGCAGCGGGCTCCCCCGGCCTAGCGATTCAAACGCAGTCTCCCTTGTTATGAG
GAGAATTAGAAAGGAAAACGTAGATGCGGGTGAGAGGGCTAAGCAGGCTCTCGCTTTTGAGCGGACTGAT
TTCGACCAGGTCAGATCCCTGATGGAGAACAGCGATCGGTGCCAGGACATCAGGAACCTCGCATTTCTGG
GAATTGCATATAACACACTTCTGCGCATAGCTGAGATCGCCCGGATCAGAGTGAAAGACATCAGTCGAAC
GGACGGCGGCCGGATGCTTATTCATATTGGACGCACAAAGACATTGGTCAGCACCGCTGGCGTTGAAAAG
GCCTTGTCCCTGGGCGTAACGAAGCTGGTGGAAAGATGGATCTCAGTGTCCGGCGTGGCTGACGACCCTA
ATAATTACTTGTTCTGTCGAGTGAGAAAAAACGGAGTCGCCGCGCCCTCTGCCACCAGCCAATTGAGTAC
ACGGGCCCTTGAAGGGATCTTTGAGGCAACCCACCGACTCATATACGGAGCCAAGGATGACAGTGGCCAG
AGGTATCTCGCCTGGTCAGGTCATTCTGCTAGGGTGGGGGCCGCACGAGACATGGCGCGGGCAGGAGTCT
CCATACCAGAGATTATGCAAGCTGGAGGTTGGACAAATGTGAACATCGTTATGAACTATATCCGCAATCT
TGACTCTGAAACCGGGGCCATGGTGAGACTGCTCGAAGATGGTGACTACCCATACGATGTTCCAGATTAC
GCTTAAAGCGCTAATAAAAGATCTTTATTTTCATTAGATCTGTGTGTTGGTTTTTTGTGTAAGCTTTGGC
TCCAACACAGATGTTCTTAGGCTACCTAACTTCTAACTTTTAATATCCAGTCAACAAAGAATACCGCAAG
GGTAGGTGTTGGGATAGCTGTCGACAAGCTCATGCGGGTGTGTCCACAGGGTATAGCGTACTATGCAGAA
TATTTGTACTGAGTGAAGTCATGATACATTCCTTTGAGAGCCATTAGCTGCTACAAAACAGTAATCTGGC
TGTTTAGATCAACAAGCTAAATGATAGAAGATGAAAGTACTGGTTTCCATGTATTTTTATTAAGTGTTGA
TGAGAAAGTTGTAAGTGACTTACAGGTTACTCTGTACATCTGTAGTCACTGAATTCGGAATATCTTAGAG
TTTTACACACAAAGGTGAGTGTTAAAATATTGATAAAGTTTTTGATAATCTTGTGTGAGACATGTTCTAA
TTTAGTTGTATTTTATTATTTTTATTGTAAGGCCTGCTGAAAATGACTGAGTATAAACTTGTGGTCGTGG
GCGCCGACGGCGTGGGCAAGAGCGCTTTGACGATACAGCTAATTCAGAATCACTTTGTGGATGAGTATGA
TCCAACCATCGAGGTAACGCTGCTCTACAGTCTGCGTGCGCTTGTAAAGGACGGCAGCCAGCCGCTTTGA
AAAAGATATCATTTTTATATTTATTAGAAAATTATATTGAAAGTTATTTCAGTTATATGTGATGTCCTTT
AGTTCCAAGGCTTTAAACTGGGTGTTAGGGAACCATAGGTGCAAGAAAGTCCACTTCTCATGAGAGCTCA
CCACAGAGAAAGAAAGTCCACTTCTCAGGTAACCACGTGCGGACCGAGCGGCCGCAGGAACCCCTAGTGA
TGGAGTTGGCCACTCCCTCTCTGCGCGCTCGCTCGCTCACTGAGGCCGGGCGACCAAAGGTCGCCCGACG
CCCGGGCTTTGCCCGGGCGGCCTCAGTGAGCGAGCGAGCGCGCAGCTGCCTGCAGGGGCGCCTGATGCGG
TATTTTCTCCTTACGCATCTGTGCGGTATTTCACACCGCATA
[142 nt withheld, positions 4663-4804]
C
[141 nt withheld, positions 4806-4946]
CCTTTGACGTTGGAGTCCACGTTCTTT
[37 nt withheld, positions 4974-5010]
ACCCTATCTCGGGCTATTCTTTTGATTTATAAGGGATTTTGCCGATTTCGGCCTATTGGTTAAAAAATGA
GCTGATTTAACAAAAATTTAACGCGAATTTTAACAAAATATTAACGTTTACAATTTTATGGTGCACTCTC
AGTACAATCTGCTCTGATGCCGCATAGTTAAGCCAGCCCCGACACCCGCCAACACCCGCTGACGCGCCCT
GACGGGCTTGTCTGCTCCCGGCATCCGCTTACAGACAAGCTGTGACCGTCTCCGGGAGCTGCATGTGTCA
GAGGTTTTCACCGTCATCACCGAAACGCGCGAGACGAAAGGGCCTCGTGATACGCCTATTTTTATAGGTT
AATGTCATGATAATAATGGTTTCTTAGACGTCAGGTGGCACTTTTCGGGGAAATGTGCGCGGAACCCCTA
TTTGTTTATTTTTCTAAATACATTCAAATATGTATCCGCTCATGAGACAATAACCCTGATAAATGCTTCA
ATAATATTGAAAAAGGAAGAGTATGAGTATTCAACATTTCCGTGTCGCCCTTATTCCCTTTTTTGCGGCA
TTTTGCCTTCCTGTTTTTGCTCACCCAGAAACGCTGGTGAAAGTAAAAGATGCTGAAGATCAGTTGGGTG
CACGAGTGGGTTACATCGAACTGGATCTCAACAGCGGTAAGATCCTTGAGAGTTTTCGCCCCGAAGAACG
TTTTCCAATGATGAGCACTTTTAAAGTTCTGCTATGTGGCGCGGTATTATCCCGTATTGACGCCGGGCAA
GAGCAACTCGGTCGCCGCATACACTATTCTCAGAATGACTTGGTTGAGTACTCACCAGTCACAGAAAAGC
ATCTTACGGATGGCATGACAGTAAGAGAATTATGCAGTGCTGCCATAACCATGAGTGATAACACTGCGGC
CAACTTACTTCTGACAACGATCGGAGGACCGAAGGAGCTAACCGCTTTTTTGCACAACATGGGGGATCAT
GTAACTCGCCTTGATCGTTGGGAACCGGAGCTGAATGAAGCCATACCAAACGACGAGCGTGACACCACGA
TGCCTGTAGCAATGGCAACAACGTTGCGCAAACTATTAACTGGCGAACTACTTACTCTAGCTTCCCGGCA
ACAATTAATAGACTGGATGGAGGCGGATAAAGTTGCAGGACCACTTCTGCGCTCGGCCCTTCCGGCTGGC
TGGTTTATTGCTGATAAATCTGGAGCCGGTGAGCGTGGGTCTCGCGGTATCATTGCAGCACTGGGGCCAG
ATGGTAAGCCCTCCCGTATCGTAGTTATCTACACGACGGGGAGTCAGGCAACTATGGATGAACGAAATAG
ACAGATCGCTGAGATAGGTGCCTCACTGATTAAGCATTGGTAACTGTCAGACCAAGTTTACTCATATATA
CTTTAGATTGATTTAAAACTTCATTTTTAATTTAAAAGGATCTAGGTGAAGATCCTTTTTGATAATCTCA
TGACCAAAATCCCTTAACGTGAGTTTTCGTTCCACTGAGCGTCAGACCCCGTAGAAAAGATCAAAGGATC
TTCTTGAGATCCTTTTTTTCTGCGCGTAATCTGCTGCTTGCAAACAAAAAAACCACCGCTACCAGCGGTG
GTTTGTTTGCCGGATCAAGAGCTACCAACTCTTTTTCCGAAGGTAACTGGCTTCAGCAGAGCGCAGATAC
CAAATACTGTCCTTCTAGTGTAGCCGTAGTTAGGCCACCACTTCAAGAACTCTGTAGCACCGCCTACATA
CCTCGCTCTGCTAATCCTGTTACCAGTGGCTGCTGCCAGTGGCGATAAGTCGTGTCTTACCGGGTTGGAC
TCAAGACGATAGTTACCGGATAAGGCGCAGCGGTCGGGCTGAACGGGGGGTTCGTGCACACAGCCCAGCT
TGGAGCGAACGACCTACACCGAACTGAGATACCTACAGCGTGAGCTATGAGAAAGCGCCACGCTTCCCGA
AGGGAGAAAGGCGGACAGGTATCCGGTAAGCGGCAGGGTCGGAACAGGAGAGCGCACGAGGGAGCTTCCA
GGGGGAAACGCCTGGTATCTTTATAGTCCTGTCGGGTTTCGCCACCTCTGACTTGAGCGTCGATTTTTGT
GATGCTCGTCAGGGGGGCGGAGCCTATGGAAAAACGCCAGCAACGCGGCCTTTTTACGGTTCCTGGCCTT
TTGCTGGCCTTTTGCTCACATGT
Features (pLannotate 1.2.2; 22 found; start..end, strand, type, name):
      1..141     -  repeat_region  AAV2 ITR: inverted terminal repeat of adeno-associated virus serotype 2 inverted
    156..396     +  promoter       U6 promoter: RNA polymerase III promoter for human U6 snRNA
    425..500     +  misc_RNA       gRNA scaffold: guide RNA scaffold for the Streptococcus pyogenes CRISPR/Cas9 system
    513..753     +  promoter       U6 promoter: RNA polymerase III promoter for human U6 snRNA
    782..857     +  misc_RNA       gRNA scaffold: guide RNA scaffold for the Streptococcus pyogenes CRISPR/Cas9 system
    871..1111    +  promoter       U6 promoter: RNA polymerase III promoter for human U6 snRNA
   1140..1215    +  misc_RNA       gRNA scaffold: guide RNA scaffold for the Streptococcus pyogenes CRISPR/Cas9 system
   1228..1244    +  CDS            small t antigen (fragment): SV40 (simian virus 40) small t antigen
   1270..1481    +  promoter       EF-1α core promoter: core promoter for human elongation factor EF-1α
   1495..2427    +  CDS            LUCI_RENRE: Experimental evidence at protein level: Swiss-Prot protein existence level 1. Upon binding the substrate, the enzyme catalyzes an oxygenation, producing a very short-lived hydroperoxide that cyclizes into a dioxetanone structure, which collapses, releasing a CO(2) molecule. The spontaneous breakdown of the dioxetanone releases the energy (about 50 kcal/mole) that is necessary to generate the excited state of the coelenteramide product, which is the singlet form of the monoanion. In vivo the product undergoes the process of nonradiative energy transfer to an accessory protein, a green fluoresce
   2521..3546    +  CDS            cre: RECR_BPP1 - Experimental evidence at protein level: Swiss-Prot protein existence level 1. Catalyzes site-specific recombination between two 34-base- pair LOXP sites. Its role is to maintain the phage genome as a monomeric unit-copy plasmid in the lysogenic state. From Escherichia phage P1 (Bacteriophage P1).
   3547..3575    +  CDS            3xHA (fragment): three tandem HA epitope tags
   3583..3630    +  polyA_signal   poly(A) signal: synthetic polyadenylation signal
   4103..4213    +  CDS            KRAS (fragment): RASK_MELGA - Experimental evidence at protein level: Swiss-Prot protein existence level 1. Ras proteins bind GDP/GTP and possess intrinsic GTPase activity. Plays an important role in the regulation of cell proliferation. May play a role in promoting oncogenic events by inducing transcriptional silencing of tumor suppressor genes (TSGs). From Meleagris gallopavo (Wild turkey).
   4466..4606    +  repeat_region  AAV2 ITR: inverted terminal repeat of adeno-associated virus serotype 2 inverted
   4611..4662    -  misc_feature   bom (fragment): basis of mobility region from pBR322
   4681..5061    +  rep_origin     M13 ori (sequence partly withheld): M13 bacteriophage origin of replication; arrow indicates direction of (+) strand synthesis
   5137..5186    -  misc_feature   bom (fragment): basis of mobility region from pBR322
   5288..5323    -  CDS            rop (fragment): Rop protein, which maintains plasmids at low copy number; rop
   5418..5522    +  promoter       AmpR promoter: bla
   5523..6383    +  CDS            AmpR: β-lactamase; bla; confers resistance to ampicillin, carbenicillin, and related antibiotics
   6554..7142    +  rep_origin     ori: high-copy-number ColE1/pMB1/pBR322/pUC origin of replication
