[The description below was written by a language model from this plasmid's Addgene catalogue record and pLannotate feature annotations shown in this document.]
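Description:
AAV-KPL is a roughly 7.2 kb AAV transfer plasmid for CRISPR-based cancer modelling in mice. It combines multiplexed guide RNA expression, Cre delivery, a luciferase reporter and a homology-directed repair template within a single AAV2 ITR-flanked genome. The bacterial backbone carries a high-copy ColE1/pUC-type origin, an ampicillin resistance gene with its own promoter, and an f1/M13 phage origin. The plasmid is propagated in a recombination-deficient strain, which helps preserve the ITRs. Two sequence records are annotated and agree on all functional parts. In the NGS-derived record, which is slightly shorter, the left ITR is detected only as fragments, whereas the other record shows it intact.

Between the ITRs, three tandem human U6 promoters each drive an sgRNA built on the Streptococcus pyogenes Cas9 scaffold, targeting mouse Kras, p53 and Lkb1. Downstream, the short EF-1α core (EFS) promoter drives a single transcript that encodes Renilla luciferase, a P2A self-cleaving peptide and HA-tagged Cre recombinase, ending in a compact synthetic poly(A) signal. The 2A arrangement yields separate luciferase and Cre proteins, so bioluminescence reports on transduction. A promoterless mouse Kras fragment of about 800 bp follows as the donor template for introducing the G12D mutation by homology-directed repair. The automated annotation matched its coding portion to a turkey KRAS entry, which reflects sequence conservation only.

The vector encodes no Cas9. The depositor comments point to Rosa26 Cas9 knock-in mice, including a Cre-dependent line. In that line, the delivered Cre would switch on Cas9, allowing the guides to disrupt p53 and Lkb1 and to cut Kras for donor-mediated conversion to the oncogenic allele.
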