Addgene plasmid #60224: AAV:ITR-U6-sgRNA(Kras)-U6-sgRNA(p53)-U6-sgRNA(Lkb1)-pEFS-Rluc-2A-Cre-shortPA-KrasG12D_HDRdonor-ITR (AAV-KPL)
Purpose: Expresses Cre recombinase and Renilla luciferase from the EFS promoter and three U6-driven sgRNAs targeting Kras, p53, and Lkb1. Contains KrasG12D HDR donor. AAV backbone.
Depositing lab: Feng Zhang. Depositing organization: Broad Institute. Publication: CRISPR-Cas9 Knockin Mice for Genome Editing and Cancer Modeling. Platt RJ, Chen S, Zhou Y, Yim MJ, Swiech L, Kempton HR, Dahlman JE, Parnas O, Eisenhaure TM, Jovanovic M, Graham DB, Jhunjhunwala S, Heidenreich M, Xavier RJ, Langer R, Anderson DG, Hacohen N, Regev A, Feng G, Sharp PA, Zhang F. Cell. 2014 Sep 24. pii: S0092-8674(14)01163-5. doi: 10.1016/j.cell.2014.09.014. PubMed 25263330.
Backbone
  Vector backbone: AAV
  Backbone size w/o insert (bp): 2597
  Total vector size (bp): 7203
  Vector type: Mammalian Expression, Mouse Targeting, AAV, Cre/Lox, CRISPR
Growth in bacteria
  Bacterial resistance: Ampicillin, 100 μg/mL
  Growth temperature: 37°C
  Growth strain: Stbl3
  Copy number: High Copy
Gene/Insert 1
  Gene/Insert name: sgRNA (alt names: single guide RNA; guide RNA; chimeric RNA)
  Species: Synthetic
  Insert size (bp): 102
  Promoter: U6
  Cloning method: Restriction Enzyme; 5′ cloning site MluI/BamHI/XbaI (not destroyed); 3′ cloning site BamHI/XbaI/KpnI (not destroyed)
  Sequencing primers: 5′ NA; 3′ GACTACTGCACTTATATACGGTTCTCCC
Gene/Insert 2
  Gene/Insert name: Renilla luciferase (alt name: Rluc)
  Insert size (bp): 933
  Promoter: EFS
  Tag / fusion protein: Rluc-P2A (C terminal on insert)
  Cloning method: Restriction Enzyme; 5′ cloning site BsiWI (not destroyed); 3′ cloning site NheI (not destroyed)
  Sequencing primers: 5′ GGGAAAGTGATGTCGTGTACTGG; 3′ gcgcagggaggttctggtg
Gene/Insert 3
  Gene/Insert name: Cre recombinase (alt name: Cre)
  Insert size (bp): 1047
  Promoter: EFS
  Tag / fusion protein: Cre-HA (C terminal on insert)
  Cloning method: Restriction Enzyme; 5′ cloning site NheI (not destroyed); 3′ cloning site HindIII (not destroyed)
  Sequencing primers: 5′ CCAATGCTATTGTTGAAGGTGCC
Gene/Insert 4
  Gene/Insert name: KrasG12D HDR donor (alt names: Donor template; HDR template; KrasG12D donor)
  Species: M. musculus (mouse)
  Insert size (bp): 800
  Entrez Gene: Kras (a.k.a. K-Ras, K-Ras 2, K-ras, Ki-ras, Kras-2, Kras2, c-K-ras, c-Ki-ras, p21B, ras)
  Promoter: No promoter
  Cloning method: Restriction Enzyme; 5′ cloning site HindIII (not destroyed); 3′ cloning site BstEII (not destroyed)
  Sequencing primers: 5′ tccataccagagattatgcaagctg; 3′ NA
Terms and licenses: Academic/Nonprofit Terms; Industry Terms: Not Available to Industry
Depositor comments: Information for Cas9 mice: JAX Stock#024857 B6.129S-Gt(ROSA)26Sor<tm1(CAG-xstpx-cas9,EGFP)Fezh>/J Strain Common Name: Cre-dependent Cas9 mouse; Rosa26-LSL-Cas9 (http://jaxmice.jax.org/strain/024857.html) JAX Stock#024858 B6;129S(FVB)-Gt(ROSA)26Sor<tm1.1(CAG-cas9,EGFP)Fezh>/J Strain Common Name: constitutively active Cas9 mouse; Rosa26-Cas9 (http://jaxmice.jax.org/strain/024858.html)
How to cite: AAV:ITR-U6-sgRNA(Kras)-U6-sgRNA(p53)-U6-sgRNA(Lkb1)-pEFS-Rluc-2A-Cre-shortPA-KrasG12D_HDRdonor-ITR (AAV-KPL) was a gift from Feng Zhang (Addgene plasmid # 60224 ; http://n2t.net/addgene:60224 ; RRID:Addgene_60224)
