>Addgene plasmid #60224 | AAV:ITR-U6-sgRNA(Kras)-U6-sgRNA(p53)-U6-sgRNA(Lkb1)-pEFS-Rluc-2A-Cre-shortPA-KrasG12D_HDRdonor-ITR (AAV-KPL) | addgene partial sequence | sequence record 97977 | HA-R  5'-TCTGGGACGTCGTATGGGTA-3'
CATGGCCCCGGTTTCAGAGTCAAGATTGCGGATATAGTTCATAACGATGTTCACATTTGTCCAACCTCCA
GCTTGCATAATCTCTGGTATGGAGACTCCTGCCCGCGCCATGTCTCGTGCGGCCCCCACCCTAGCAGAAT
GACCTGACCAGGCGAGATACCTCTGGCCACTGTCATCCTTGGCTCCGTATATGAGTCGGTGGGTTGCCTC
AAAGATCCCTTCAAGGGCCCGTGTACTCAATTGGCTGGTGGCAGAGGGCGCGGCGACTCCGTTTTTTCTC
ACTCGACAGAACAAGTAATTATTAGGGTCGTCAGCCACGCCGGACACTGAGATCCATCTTTCCACCAGCT
TCGTTACGCCCAGGGACAAGGCCTTTTCAACGCCAGCGGTGCTGACCAATGTCTTTGTGCGTCCAATATG
AATAAGCATCCGGCCGCCGTCCGTTCGACTGATGTCTTTCACTCTGATCCGGGCGATCTCAGCTATGCGC
AGAAGTGTGTTATATGCAATTCCCAGAAATGCGAGGTTCCTGATGTCCTGGCACCGATCGCTGTTCTCCA
TCAGGGATCTGACCTGGTCGAAATCAGTCCGCTCAAAAGCGAGAGCCTGCTTAGCCCTCTCACCCGCATC
TACGTTTTCCTTTCTAATTCTCCTCATAACAAGGGAGACTGCGTTTGAATCGCTAGGCCGGGGGAGCCCG
CTGCGTCGATGCAGCATATTCAGTTGGCCCAAGTGCTGCTGGATAGTCTTGACAGCCAGCCCTCTTGCCT
GGAGATACAGCAGGTAATCGCGCACGTCCTCCGGCTCGGCGGGGAACCATTTGCGATTGTTCAGCTTACA
CCAGGCTGCCCAGGATCGGCACACGCTAAGCAGCATTTTCCAGGTGTGTTCAGAAAACGCCTGTCTATCC
CTAAACATATCCATGAGATTTTTCCTGACCTCATCGCTAGTGGCATCTACTGGCAGCGCAGGGAGGTTCT
GGTGAACAGTCAGGAGATTGGACACCTTCCTCTTCTTCTTGGGTGGCCCGGGATTCTCTTCGACATCCCC
TGCTTGTTTCAACAGGGAGAA
