>Addgene plasmid #60224 | AAV:ITR-U6-sgRNA(Kras)-U6-sgRNA(p53)-U6-sgRNA(Lkb1)-pEFS-Rluc-2A-Cre-shortPA-KrasG12D_HDRdonor-ITR (AAV-KPL) | addgene partial sequence | sequence record 97980 | LSL_K-ras-R 5'-tggttccctaacacccagtt-3'
GGACATCACATATAACTGAAATAACTTTCAATATAATTTTCTAATAAATATAAAAATGATATCTTTTTCA
AAGCGGCTGGCTGCCGTCCTTTACAAGCGCACGCAGACTGTAGAGCAGCGTTACCTCGATGGTTGGATCA
TACTCATCCACAAAGTGATTCTGAATTAGCTGTATCGTCAAAGCGCTCTTGCCCACGCCGTCGGCGCCCA
CGACCACAAGTTTATACTCAGTCATTTTCAGCAGGCCTTACAATAAAAATAATAAAATACAACTAAATTA
GAACATGTCTCACACAAGATTATCAAAAACTTTATCAATATTTTAACACTCACCTTTGTGTGTAAAACTC
TAAGATATTCCGAATTCAGTGACTACAGATGTACAGAGTAACCTGTAAGTCACTTACAACTTTCTCATCA
ACACTTAATAAAAATACATGGAAACCAGTACTTTCATCTTCTATCATTTAGCTTGTTGATCTAAACAGCC
AGATTACTGTTTTGTAGCAGCTAATGGCTCTCAAAGGAATGTATCATGACTTCACTCAGTACAAATATTC
TGCATAGTACGCTATACCCTGTGGACACACCCGCATGAGCTTGTCGACAGCTATCCCAACACCTACCCTT
GCGGTATTCTTTGTTGACTGGATATTAAAAGTTAGAAGTTAGGTAGCCTAAGAACATCTGTGTTGGAGCC
AAAGCTTACACAAAAAACCAACACACAGATCTAATGAAAATAAAGATCTTTTATTAGCGCTTTAAGCGTA
ATCTGGAACATCGTATGGGTAGTCACCATCTTCGAGCAGTCTCACCATGGCCCCGGTTTCAGAGTCAAGA
TTGCGGATATAGTTCATAACGATGTTCACATTTGTCCAACCTCCAGCTTGCATAATCTCTGGTATGGAGA
CTCCTGCCCGCGCCATGTCTCGTGCGGCCCCCACCCTAGCAGAATGACCTGACCAGGCGAGATACCTCTG
GCCACTGTCATCCTTGGCTCCGTATATGAGTCGGTGGGTTGCCTCAAAGATCCCTTCAAGGGCCCGTGTA
CTCAATTGGCTGGTGGCAGAGGGCGCGGCGACTCCGTTTT
