>Addgene plasmid #60224 | AAV:ITR-U6-sgRNA(Kras)-U6-sgRNA(p53)-U6-sgRNA(Lkb1)-pEFS-Rluc-2A-Cre-shortPA-KrasG12D_HDRdonor-ITR (AAV-KPL) | addgene partial sequence | sequence record 97982 | Rluc-F 5'-ccaggattcttttccaatgc-3'
GCCAAGAAGTTTCCTAATACTGAATTTGTCAAAGTAAAAGGTCTTCATTTTTCGCAAGAAGATGCACCTG
ATGAAATGGGAAAATATATCAAATCGTTCGTTGAGCGAGTTCTCAAAAATGAACAAGCTAGCGGAAGCGG
AGCCACTAACTTCTCCCTGTTGAAACAAGCAGGGGATGTCGAAGAGAATCCCGGGCCACCCAAGAAGAAG
AGGAAGGTGTCCAATCTCCTGACTGTTCACCAGAACCTCCCTGCGCTGCCAGTAGATGCCACTAGCGATG
AGGTCAGGAAAAATCTCATGGATATGTTTAGGGATAGACAGGCGTTTTCTGAACACACCTGGAAAATGCT
GCTTAGCGTGTGCCGATCCTGGGCAGCCTGGTGTAAGCTGAACAATCGCAAATGGTTCCCCGCCGAGCCG
GAGGACGTGCGCGATTACCTGCTGTATCTCCAGGCAAGAGGGCTGGCTGTCAAGACTATCCAGCAGCACT
TGGGCCAACTGAATATGCTGCATCGACGCAGCGGGCTCCCCCGGCCTAGCGATTCAAACGCAGTCTCCCT
TGTTATGAGGAGAATTAGAAAGGAAAACGTAGATGCGGGTGAGAGGGCTAAGCAGGCTCTCGCTTTTGAG
CGGACTGATTTCGACCAGGTCAGATCCCTGATGGAGAACAGCGATCGGTGCCAGGACATCAGGAACCTCG
CATTTCTGGGAATTGCATATAACACACTTCTGCGCATAGCTGAGATCGCCCGGATCAGAGTGAAAGACAT
CAGTCGAACGGACGGCGGCCGGATGCTTATTCATATTGGACGCACAAAGACATTGGTCAGCACCGCTGGC
GTTGAAAAGGCCTTGTCCCTGGGCGTAACGAAGCTGGTGGAAAGATGGATCTCAGTGTCCGGCGTGGCTG
ACGACCCTAATAATTACTTGTTCTGTCGAGTGAGAAAA
