>Addgene plasmid #60224 | AAV:ITR-U6-sgRNA(Kras)-U6-sgRNA(p53)-U6-sgRNA(Lkb1)-pEFS-Rluc-2A-Cre-shortPA-KrasG12D_HDRdonor-ITR (AAV-KPL) | addgene partial sequence | sequence record 97987 | hEF1aprom-F 5'-AACTGGGAAAGTGATGTCGTG-3'
TTTCCCGAGGGTGGGGGAGAACCGTATATAAGTGCAGTAGTCGCCGTGAACGTTCTTTTTCGCAACGGGT
TTGCCGCCAGAACACAGGCGTACGGCCACCATGACTTCGAAAGTTTATGATCCAGAACAAAGGAAACGGA
TGATAACTGGTCCGCAGTGGTGGGCCAGATGTAAACAAATGAATGTTCTTGATTCATTTATTAATTATTA
TGATTCAGAAAAACATGCAGAAAATGCTGTTATTTTTTTACATGGTAACGCGGCCTCTTCTTATTTATGG
CGACATGTTGTGCCACATATTGAGCCAGTAGCGCGGTGTATTATACCAGACCTTATTGGTATGGGCAAAT
CAGGCAAATCTGGTAATGGTTCTTATAGGTTACTTGATCATTACAAATATCTTACTGCATGGTTTGAACT
TCTTAATTTACCAAAGAAGATCATTTTTGTCGGCCATGATTGGGGTGCTTGTTTGGCATTTCATTATAGC
TATGAGCATCAAGATAAGATCAAAGCAATAGTTCACGCTGAAAGTGTAGTAGATGTGATTGAATCATGGG
ATGAATGGCCTGATATTGAAGAAGATATTGCGTTGATCAAATCTGAAGAAGGAGAAAAAATGGTTTTGGA
GAATAACTTCTTCGTGGAAACCATGTTGCCATCAAAAATCATGAGAAAGTTAGAACCAGAAGAATTTGCA
GCATATCTTGAACCATTCAAAGAGAAAGGTGAAGTTCGTCGTCCAACATTATCATGGCCTCGTGAAATCC
CGTTAGTAAAAGGTGGTAAACCTGACGTTGTACAAATTGTTAGGAATTATAATGCTTATCTACGTGCAAG
TGATGATTTACCAAAAATGTTTATTGAATCGGACCCAGGATTCTTTTCCAATGCTATTGTTGAAGGTGCC
AAGAAGTTTCCTAATACTGAATTTGTCAAAGTAAAAGGTCTTCATTTTTCGCAAGAAGATGCACCTGATG
AAATGGGAAAATATATCAAATCGTTCGTTGAGCGAGTTCTCAAAAATGAACAAGCTAGCGGAAGCGGAGC
CACTAACTT
