>Addgene plasmid #60224 | AAV:ITR-U6-sgRNA(Kras)-U6-sgRNA(p53)-U6-sgRNA(Lkb1)-pEFS-Rluc-2A-Cre-shortPA-KrasG12D_HDRdonor-ITR (AAV-KPL) | addgene partial sequence | sequence record 97990 | scAAVGFP-R 5'-TCTCTAGGCACCGGTTCAAT-3'
CCCAACTTCTCGGGGACTGTGGGCGATGTGCGCTCTGCCCACTGACGGGCACCGGAGCCAATTCCCACTC
CTTTCAAGACCTGGTACCAAAAAAGCACCGACTCGGTGCCACTTTTTCAAGTTGATAACGGACTAGCCTT
ATTTTAACTTGCTATTTCTAGCTCTAAAACGCGGCATAAGGTCTCGGAGTGGTGTTTCGTCCTTTCCACA
AGATATATAAAGCCAAGAAATCGAAATACTTTCAAGTTACGGTAAGCATATGATAGTCCATTTTAAAACA
TAATTTTAAAACTGCAAACTACCCAAGAAATTATTACTTTCTACGTCACGTATTTTGTACTAATATCTTT
GTGTTTACAGTCAAATTAATTCCAATTATCTCTCTAACAGCCTTGTATCGTATATGCAAATATGAAGGAA
TCATGGGAAATAGGCCCTCTTCTAGAAAAAAAGCACCGACTCGGTGCCACTTTTTCAAGTTGATAACGGA
CTAGCCTTATTTTAACTTGCTATTTCTAGCTCTAAAACCCATGCAGGAGCTATTACACGGTGTTTCGTCC
TTTCCACAAGATATATAAAGCCAAGAAATCGAAATACTTTCAAGTTACGGTAAGCATATGATAGTCCATT
TTAAAACATAATTTTAAAACTGCAAACTACCCAAGAAATTATTACTTTCTACGTCACGTATTTTGTACTA
ATATCTTTGTGTTTACAGTCAAATTAATTCCAATTATCTCTCTAACAGCCTTGTATCGTATATGCAAATA
TGAAGGAATCATGGGAAATAGGCCCTCGGATCCAAAAAAGCACCGACTCGGTGCCACTTTTTCAAGTTGA
TAACGGACTAGCCTTATTTTAACTTGCTATTTCTAGCTCTAAAACTACGATAGAGGTAACGCTGCGGTGT
TTCGTCCTTTCCACAAGATATATAAAGCCAAGAAATCGAAATACTTTCAAGTTACGGTAAGCATATGATA
GTCCATTTTAAAACATAATTTTAAAACTGCAAACTACCCAAGAAATTATTACTTTCTACGTCACGTATTT
TGTACTAATATCTTTGTGTTTACAGTCAAATTAATTCCAATTATCTCTCTAACAGCCTTGTATCGTA
