>Addgene plasmid #60224 | AAV:ITR-U6-sgRNA(Kras)-U6-sgRNA(p53)-U6-sgRNA(Lkb1)-pEFS-Rluc-2A-Cre-shortPA-KrasG12D_HDRdonor-ITR (AAV-KPL) | addgene partial sequence | sequence record 98025 | pBR322ori-F 5'-GGGAAACGCCTGGTATCTTT-3'
GGGTTTCGCCACCTCTGACTTGAGCGTCGATTTTTGTGATGCTCGTCAGGGGGGCGGAGCCTATGGAAAA
ACGCCAGCAACGCGGCCTTTTTACGGTTCCTGGCCTTTTGCTGGCCTTTTGCTCACATGTCCTGCAGGCA
GCTGCGCGCTCGCTCGCTCACTGAGGCCGCCCGGGCGTCGGGCGACCTTTGGTCGCCCGGCCTCAGTGAG
CGAGCGAGCGCGCAGAGAGGGAGTGGCCAACTCCATCACTAGGGGTTCCTGCGGCCGCACGCGTGAGGGC
CTATTTCCCATGATTCCTTCATATTTGCATATACGATACAAGGCTGTTAGAGAGATAATTGGAATTAATT
TGACTGTAAACACAAAGATATTAGTACAAAATACGTGACGTAGAAAGTAATAATTTCTTGGGTAGTTTGC
AGTTTTAAAATTATGTTTTAAAATGGACTATCATATGCTTACCGTAACTTGAAAGTATTTCGATTTCTTG
GCTTTATATATCTTGTGGAAAGGACGAAACACCGCAGCGTTACCTCTATCGTAGTTTTAGAGCTAGAAAT
AGCAAGTTAAAATAAGGCTAGTCCGTTATCAACTTGAAAAAGTGGCACCGAGTCGGTGCTTTTTTGGATC
CGAGGGCCTATTTCCCATGATTCCTTCATATTTGCATATACGATACAAGGCTGTTAGAGAGATAATTGGA
ATTAATTTGACTGTAAACACAAAGATATTAGTACAAAATACGTGACGTAGAAAGTAATAATTTCTTGGGT
AGTTTGCAGTTTTAAAATTATGTTTTAAAATGGACTATCATATGCTTACCGTAACTTGAAAGTATTTCGA
TTTCTTGGCTTTATATATCTTGTGGAAAGGACGAAACACCGTGTAATAGCTCCTGCATGGGTTTTAGAGC
TAGAAATAGCAAGTTAAAATAAGGCTAGTCCGTTATCAACTTGAAAAAGTGGCACCGAGTCGGTGCTTTT
TTTCTAGAAGAGGGCCTATTTCCCATGATTCCTTCATATTTGCATATACGATACAAGGCTGTTA
